>Addgene plasmid #139615 | PTPRA_deltaD1-SHC | addgene full sequence | sequence record 298506 | Addgene NGS Result
GGCGGTAGGCGTGTACGGTGGGAGGTCTATATAAGCAGAGCTCTCCCTATCAGTGATAGAGATCTCCCTA
TCAGTGATAGAGATCGTCGACGAGCTCGTTTAGTGAACCGTCAGATCGCCTGGAGACGCCATCCACGCTG
TTTTGACCTCCATAGAAGACACCGGGACCGATCCAGCCTCCGGACTCTAGCGTTTAAACTTAAGCTTGGT
ACCGAGCTCGGATCCACTAGTCCAGTGTGGTGGAATTCTGCAGATATCAACAAGTTTGTACAAAAAAGCA
GGCTCCACCATGGATTCCTGGTTCATTCTTGTTCTGCTCGGCAGTGGTCTGATATGTGTCAGTGCCAACA
ATGCTACCACAGTTGCACCTTCTGTAGGAATTACAAGATTAATTAACTCATCAACGGCAGAACCAGTTAA
AGAAGAGGCCAAAACTTCAAATCCAACTTCTTCACTAACTTCTCTTTCTGTGGCACCAACATTCAGCCCA
AATATAACTCTGGGACCCACCTATTTAACCACTGTCAATTCTTCAGACTCTGACAATGGGACCACAAGAA
CAGCAAGCACCAATTCTATAGGCATTACAATTTCACCAAATGGAACGTGGCTTCCAGATAACCAGTTCAC
GGATGCCAGAACAGAACCCTGGGAGGGGAATTCCAGCACCGCAGCAACCACTCCAGAAACTTTCCCTCCT
TCAGATGAGACACCAATTATTGCGGTGATGGTGGCCCTGTCCTCTCTGCTAGTGATCGTGTTTATTATCA
TAGTTTTGTACATGTTAAGGTTTAAGAAATACAAGCAAGCTGGGAGCCATTCCAATTCTTTCCGCTTATC
CAACGGCCGCACTGAGGATGTGGAGCCCCAGAGTGTGCCACTTCTGGCCAGATCCCCAAGCACCAACAGG
AAATACCCACCCCTGCCCGTGGACAAGCTGGAAGAGGAAATTAACCGGAGAATGGCAGACGACAATAAGC
TCTATCTCTATGGAGATACAGAACTGGAAGTGACCTCTCTAGAAACCCACCTGCAGAAAATTTACAACAA
AATCCCAGGGACCAGCAACAATGGATTAGAGGAGGAGTTTAAGAAGTTAACATCAATCAAAATCCAGAAT
GACAAGATGCGGACTGGAAACCTTCCAGCCAACATGAAGAAGAACCGTGTTTTACAGATCATTCCATATG
AATTCAACAGAGTGATCATTCCAGTTAAGCGGGGCGAAGAGAATACAGACTATGTGAACGCATCCTTTAT
TGATGGCTACCGGCAGAAGGACTCCTATATCGCCAGCCAGGGCCCTCTTCTCCACACAATTGAGGACTTC
TGGCGAATGATCTGGGAGTGGAAATCCTGCTCTATCGTGATGCTAACAGAACTGGAGGAGAGAGGCCAGG
AGAAGTGTGCCCAGTACTGGCCATCTGATGGACTGGTGTCCTATGGAGATATTACAGTGGAACTGAAGAA
GGAGGAGGAATGTGAGAGCTACACCGTCCGAGACCTCCTGGTCACCAACACCAGGGAGAATAAGAGCCGG
CAGATCCGGCAGTTCCACTTCCATGGCTGGCCTGAAGTGGGCATCCCCAGTGACGGAAAGGGCATGATCA
GCATCATCGCCGCCGTGCAGAAGCAGCAGCAGCAGTCAGGGAACCACCCCATCACCGTGCACTGCAGCGC
CGGGGCAGGAAGGACGGGGACCTTCTGTGCCCTGAGCACCGTCCTGGAGCGTGTGAAAGCAGAGGGGATT
TTGGATGTCTTCCAGACTGTCAAGAGCCTGCGGCTACAGAGGCCACACATGGTCCAGACACTGGAACAGT
ATGAGTTCTGCTACAAGGTGGTGCAGGAGTATATTGATGCATTCTCAGATTATGCCAACTTCAAGTTGGA
CCCAGCTTTCTTGTACAAAGTGGTTGATATCAAGGCCGCCGACATCACCAGCCTGTACAAGAAAGTGGGG
TGGAGCCATCCCCAGTTCGAGAAGGGCGGAGGATCTGGCGGCGGAAGCGGCGGAGGAAGCTGGTCCCACC
CTCAGTTTGAGAAAGGCACCGAGCTGGGCAGCACCATGGCCAGCTACCCCTACGACGTGCCCGACTACGC
CTGATGACTCGAGTCTAGAGGGCCCGTTTAAACCCGCTGATCAGCCTCGACTGTGCCTTCTAGTTGCCAG
CCATCTGTTGTTTGCCCCTCCCCCGTGCCTTCCTTGACCCTGGAAGGTGCCACTCCCACTGTCCTTTCCT
AATAAAATGAGGAAATTGCATCGCATTGTCTGAGTAGGTGTCATTCTATTCTGGGGGGTGGGGTGGGGCA
GGACAGCAAGGGGGAGGATTGGGAAGACAATAGCAGGCATGCTGGGGATGCGGTGGGCTCTATGGCTTCT
GAGGCGGAAAGAACCAGCTGGGGCTCTAGGGGGTATCCCC
[124 nt withheld, positions 2421-2544]
C
[91 nt withheld, positions 2546-2636]
AGGGTGATGGTTCACGTACCTAGAAGTTCCTATTCCGAAGTTCCTATTCTCTAGAAAGTATAGGAACTTC
CTTGGCCAAAAAGCCTGAACTCACCGCGACGTCTGTCGAGAAGTTTCTGATCGAAAAGTTCGACAGCGTC
TCCGACCTGATGCAGCTCTCGGAGGGCGAAGAATCTCGTGCTTTCAGCTTCGATGTAGGAGGGCGTGGAT
ATGTCCTGCGGGTAAATAGCTGCGCCGATGGTTTCTACAAAGATCGTTATGTTTATCGGCACTTTGCATC
GGCCGCGCTCCCGATTCCGGAAGTGCTTGACATTGGGGAATTCAGCGAGAGCCTGACCTATTGCATCTCC
CGCCGTGCACAGGGTGTCACGTTGCAAGACCTGCCTGAAACCGAACTGCCCGCTGTTCTGCAGCCGGTCG
CGGAGGCCATGGATGCGATCGCTGCGGCCGATCTTAGCCAGACGAGCGGGTTCGGCCCATTCGGACCGCA
AGGAATCGGTCAATACACTACATGGCGTGATTTCATATGCGCGATTGCTGATCCCCATGTGTATCACTGG
CAAACTGTGATGGACGACACCGTCAGTGCGTCCGTCGCGCAGGCTCTCGATGAGCTGATGCTTTGGGCCG
AGGACTGCCCCGAAGTCCGGCACCTCGTGCACGCGGATTTCGGCTCCAACAATGTCCTGACGGACAATGG
CCGCATAACAGCGGTCATTGACTGGAGCGAGGCGATGTTCGGGGATTCCCAATACGAGGTCGCCAACATC
TTCTTCTGGAGGCCGTGGTTGGCTTGTATGGAGCAGCAGACGCGCTACTTCGAGCGGAGGCATCCGGAGC
TTGCAGGATCGCCGCGGCTCCGGGCGTATATGCTCCGCATTGGTCTTGACCAACTCTATCAGAGCTTGGT
TGACGGCAATTTCGATGATGCAGCTTGGGCGCAGGGTCGATGCGACGCAATCGTCCGATCCGGAGCCGGG
ACTGTCGGGCGTACACAAATCGCCCGCAGAAGCGCGGCCGTCTGGACCGATGGCTGTGTAGAAGTACTCG
CCGATAGTGGAAACCGACGCCCCAGCACTCGTCCGAGGGCAAAGGAATAGCACGTACTACGAGATTTCGA
TTCCACCGCCGCCTTCTATGAAAGGTTGGGCTTCGGAATCGTTTTCCGGGACGCCGGCTGGATGATCCTC
CAGCGCGGGGATCTCATGCTGGAGTTCTTCGCCCACCCCAACTTGTTTATTGCAGCTTATAATGGTTACA
AATAAAGCAATAGCATCACAAATTTCACAAATAAAGCATTTTTTTCACTGCATTCTAGTTGTGGTTTGTC
CAAACTCATCAATGTATCTTATCATGTCTGTATACCGTCGACCTCTAGCTAGAGCTTGGCGTAATCATGG
TCATAGCTGTTTCCTGTGTGAAATTGTTATCCGCTCACAATTCCACACAACATACGAGCCGGAAGCATAA
AGTGTAAAGCCTGGGGTGCCTAATGAGTGAGCTAACTCACATTAATTGCGTTGCGCTCACTGCCCGCTTT
CCAGTCGGGAAACCTGTCGTGCCAGCTGCATTAATGAATCGGCCAACGCGCGGGGAGAGGCGGTTTGCGT
ATTGGGCGCTCTTCCGCTTCCTCGCTCACTGACTCGCTGCGCTCGGTCGTTCGGCTGCGGCGAGCGGTAT
CAGCTCACTCAAAGGCGGTAATACGGTTATCCACAGAATCAGGGGATAACGCAGGAAAGAACATGTGAGC
AAAAGGCCAGCAAAAGGCCAGGAACCGTAAAAAGGCCGCGTTGCTGGCGTTTTTCCATAGGCTCCGCCCC
CCTGACGAGCATCACAAAAATCGACGCTCAAGTCAGAGGTGGCGAAACCCGACAGGACTATAAAGATACC
AGGCGTTTCCCCCTGGAAGCTCCCTCGTGCGCTCTCCTGTTCCGACCCTGCCGCTTACCGGATACCTGTC
CGCCTTTCTCCCTTCGGGAAGCGTGGCGCTTTCTCATAGCTCACGCTGTAGGTATCTCAGTTCGGTGTAG
GTCGTTCGCTCCAAGCTGGGCTGTGTGCACGAACCCCCCGTTCAGCCCGACCGCTGCGCCTTATCCGGTA
ACTATCGTCTTGAGTCCAACCCGGTAAGACACGACTTATCGCCACTGGCAGCAGCCACTGGTAACAGGAT
TAGCAGAGCGAGGTATGTAGGCGGTGCTACAGAGTTCTTGAAGTGGTGGCCTAACTACGGCTACACTAGA
AGAACAGTATTTGGTATCTGCGCTCTGCTGAAGCCAGTTACCTTCGGAAAAAGAGTTGGTAGCTCTTGAT
CCGGCAAACAAACCACCGCTGGTAGCGGTGGTTTTTTTGTTTGCAAGCAGCAGATTACGCGCAGAAAAAA
AGGATCTCAAGAAGATCCTTTGATCTTTTCTACGGGGTCTGACGCTCAGTGGAACGAAAACTCACGTTAA
GGGATTTTGGTCATGAGATTATCAAAAAGGATCTTCACCTAGATCCTTTTAAATTAAAAATGAAGTTTTA
AATCAATCTAAAGTATATATGAGTAAACTTGGTCTGACAGTTACCAATGCTTAATCAGTGAGGCACCTAT
CTCAGCGATCTGTCTATTTCGTTCATCCATAGTTGCCTGACTCCCCGTCGTGTAGATAACTACGATACGG
GAGGGCTTACCATCTGGCCCCAGTGCTGCAATGATACCGCGAGACCCACGCTCACCGGCTCCAGATTTAT
CAGCAATAAACCAGCCAGCCGGAAGGGCCGAGCGCAGAAGTGGTCCTGCAACTTTATCCGCCTCCATCCA
GTCTATTAATTGTTGCCGGGAAGCTAGAGTAAGTAGTTCGCCAGTTAATAGTTTGCGCAACGTTGTTGCC
ATTGCTACAGGCATCGTGGTGTCACGCTCGTCGTTTGGTATGGCTTCATTCAGCTCCGGTTCCCAACGAT
CAAGGCGAGTTACATGATCCCCCATGTTGTGCAAAAAAGCGGTTAGCTCCTTCGGTCCTCCGATCGTTGT
CAGAAGTAAGTTGGCCGCAGTGTTATCACTCATGGTTATGGCAGCACTGCATAATTCTCTTACTGTCATG
CCATCCGTAAGATGCTTTTCTGTGACTGGTGAGTACTCAACCAAGTCATTCTGAGAATAGTGTATGCGGC
GACCGAGTTGCTCTTGCCCGGCGTCAATACGGGATAATACCGCGCCACATAGCAGAACTTTAAAAGTGCT
CATCATTGGAAAACGTTCTTCGGGGCGAAAACTCTCAAGGATCTTACCGCTGTTGAGATCCAGTTCGATG
TAACCCACTCGTGCACCCAACTGATCTTCAGCATCTTTTACTTTCACCAGCGTTTCTGGGTGAGCAAAAA
CAGGAAGGCAAAATGCCGCAAAAAAGGGAATAAGGGCGACACGGAAATGTTGAATACTCATACTCTTCCT
TTTTCAATATTATTGAAGCATTTATCAGGGTTATTGTCTCATGAGCGGATACATATTTGAATGTATTTAG
AAAAATAAACAAATAGGGGTTCCGCGCACATTTCCCCGAAAAGTGCCACCTGACGTCGACGGATCGGGAG
ATCTCCCGATCCCCTATGGTGCACTCTCAGTACAATCTGCTCTGATGCCGCATAGTTAAGCCAGTATCTG
CTCCCTGCTTGTGTGTTGGAGGTCGCTGAGTAGTGCGCGAGCAAAATTTAAGCTACAACAAGGCAAGGCT
TGACCGACAATTGCATGAAGAATCTGCTTAGGGTTAGGCGTTTTGCGCTGCTTCGCGATGTACGGGCCAG
ATATACGCGTTGACATTGATTATTGACTAGTTATTAATAGTAATCAATTACGGGGTCATTAGTTCATAGC
CCATATATGGAGTTCCGCGTTACATAACTTACGGTAAATGGCCCGCCTGGCTGACCGCCCAACGACCCCC
GCCCATTGACGTCAATAATGACGTATGTTCCCATAGTAACGCCAATAGGGACTTTCCATTGACGTCAATG
GGTGGAGTATTTACGGTAAACTGCCCACTTGGCAGTACATCAAGTGTATCATATGCCAAGTACGCCCCCT
ATTGACGTCAATGACGGTAAATGGCCCGCCTGGCATTATGCCCAGTACATGACCTTATGGGACTTTCCTA
CTTGGCAGTACATCTACGTATTAGTCATCGCTATTACCATGGTGATGCGGTTTTGGCAGTACATCAATGG
GCGTGGATAGCGGTTTGACTCACGGGGATTTCCAAGTCTCCACCCCATTGACGTCAATGGGAGTTTGTTT
TGGCACCAAAATCAACGGGACTTTCCAAAATGTCGTAACAACTCCGCCCCATTGACGCAAATG
Features (pLannotate 1.2.2; 23 found; start..end, strand, type, name):
     44..63      +  promoter       PLtetO-1 promoter (fragment): modified phage lambda PL promoter with tet operator sites (Lutz and Bujard, 1997)
     65..84      +  promoter       PLtetO-1 promoter (fragment): modified phage lambda PL promoter with tet operator sites (Lutz and Bujard, 1997)
     92..125     +  promoter       TRE3GV promoter (fragment): 3rd-generation Tet-responsive promoter that can be activated by binding of Tet-On® 3G, optimized for retroviral and lentiviral vectors
    260..284     +  protein_bind   attB1: mutant version of attB; recombination site for the Gateway® BP reaction BP Clonase™
    290..1885    +  CDS            PTPRA (fragment): PTPRA_HUMAN - Also known as PTPA, PTPRL2. Experimental evidence at protein level: Swiss-Prot protein existence level 1. Tyrosine protein phosphatase which is involved in integrin- mediated focal adhesion formation (By similarity). Following integrin engagement, specifically recruits BCAR3, BCAR1 and CRK to focal adhesions thereby promoting SRC-mediated phosphorylation of BRAC1 and the subsequent activation of PAK and small GTPase RAC1 and CDC42 (By similarity). From Homo sapiens (Human).
   1890..1914    -  protein_bind   attB2: mutant version of attB; recombination site for the Gateway® BP reaction BP Clonase™
   2151..2375    +  polyA_signal   bGH poly(A) signal: bovine growth hormone polyadenylation signal
   2379..2400    +  promoter       SV40 promoter (fragment): SV40 enhancer and early promoter
   2421..2654    +  rep_origin     f1 ori (fragment) (sequence partly withheld): f1 bacteriophage origin of replication; arrow indicates direction of (+) strand synthesis
   2659..2706    +  protein_bind   FRT: FLP-mediated recombination occurs in the 8-bp core sequence TCTAGAAA (Turan and Bode, 2011). FLP recombinase from the Saccharomyces cerevisiae 2μ plasmid
   2714..3736    +  CDS            HygR: aminoglycoside phosphotransferase from E. coli; aph(4)-Ia; confers resistance to hygromycin
   3746..3871    +  CDS            ble (fragment): BLE_KLEPN - Experimental evidence at protein level: Swiss-Prot protein existence level 1. Binding protein with a strong affinity to the bleomycin family of antibiotics. Binds to CL990; an antimitotic-antibiotic compound. From Klebsiella pneumoniae.
   3866..3987    +  polyA_signal   SV40 poly(A) signal: SV40 polyadenylation signal
   4060..4076    -  protein_bind   lac operator: The lac repressor binds to the lac operator to inhibit transcription in E. coli. This inhibition can be relieved by adding lactose or isopropyl-β-D-thiogalactopyranoside (IPTG). lac repressor encoded by lacI
   4084..4114    -  promoter       lac promoter: promoter for the E. coli lac operon
   4129..4150    -  protein_bind   CAP binding site: CAP binding activates transcription in the presence of cAMP. E. coli catabolite activator protein
   4163..4255    -  CDS            lacI (fragment): lac repressor; lacI; The lac repressor binds to the lac operator to inhibit transcription in E. coli. This inhibition can be relieved by adding lactose or isopropyl-β-D-thiogalactopyranoside (IPTG).
   4438..5026    -  rep_origin     ori: high-copy-number ColE1/pMB1/pBR322/pUC origin of replication
   5197..6057    -  CDS            AmpR: β-lactamase; bla; confers resistance to ampicillin, carbenicillin, and related antibiotics
   6058..6162    -  promoter       AmpR promoter: bla
   6221..6273    -  misc_feature   bom (fragment): basis of mobility region from pBR322
   6428..6807    +  enhancer       CMV enhancer: human cytomegalovirus immediate early enhancer
   6808..42      +  promoter       CMV promoter (across the origin): human cytomegalovirus (CMV) immediate early promoter
