[The description below was written by a language model from this plasmid's Addgene catalogue record and pLannotate feature annotations shown in this document.]
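Description:
PTPRA_deltaD1-SHC is a mammalian expression plasmid built on the pcDNA5/FRT/TO backbone that encodes a human PTPRA (receptor-type protein tyrosine phosphatase alpha) variant lacking the D1 domain. The coding sequence was introduced by Gateway cloning and sits between attB1 and attB2 sites. According to the catalogue entry it is fused to a backbone-encoded C-terminal StrepIII-HA tag. The tag is not called out in the feature table, but there is unannotated sequence between attB2 and the bGH polyadenylation signal where it would be expected to lie. Transcription is driven by the CMV enhancer/promoter, which spans the sequence origin. It is immediately followed by short tet-operator matches, consistent with the tetracycline-regulated CMV/TetO design of this backbone: expression is repressed in cells producing Tet repressor and induced with tetracycline or doxycycline.

Downstream of the expression cassette is an FRT site directly followed by a hygromycin resistance gene and an SV40 poly(A) signal. No complete promoter is annotated upstream of this gene. In this type of arrangement, FLP-mediated recombination into a host cell line carrying a genomic FRT site places the gene behind a resident promoter, so hygromycin selects for single-copy, isogenic integrants. In E. coli the plasmid is maintained by a high-copy ColE1/pUC-type origin with ampicillin resistance. A partial f1 ori and residual lac-region fragments are also present.

The stated purpose is StrepIII-HA-tagged gene expression. The Strep element of such a tag allows affinity purification of the protein, and the HA epitope allows its detection. The record does not detail particular experiments, but the D1 deletion fits comparison with other PTPRA forms to probe the contribution of that domain.
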