Addgene plasmid #139615: PTPRA_deltaD1-SHC
Purpose: StrepIII-HA-tagged gene expression
Depositing lab: Markku Varjosalo. Depositing organization: University of Helsinki. Publication: PTPRA Phosphatase Regulates GDNF-Dependent RET Signaling and Inhibits the RET Mutant MEN2A Oncogenic Potential. Yadav L, Pietila E, Ohman T, Liu X, Mahato AK, Sidorova Y, Lehti K, Saarma M, Varjosalo M. iScience. 2020 Feb 21;23(2):100871. doi: 10.1016/j.isci.2020.100871. Epub 2020 Jan 31. PubMed 32062451.
Backbone
  Vector backbone: pcDNA5/FRT/TO
  Vector type: Mammalian Expression
  Selectable markers: Hygromycin
Growth in bacteria
  Bacterial resistance: Ampicillin, 100 μg/mL
  Growth temperature: 37°C
  Growth strain: DH5alpha
  Copy number: High Copy
Gene/Insert
  Gene/Insert name: PTPRA_deltaD1
  Species: H. sapiens (human)
  Mutation: D1 domain deletion
  Entrez Gene: PTPRA (a.k.a. HEPTP, HLPR, HPTPA, HPTPalpha, LRP, PTPA, PTPRL2, R-PTP-alpha, RPTPA)
  Promoter: CMV
  Tag / fusion protein: StrepIII-HA (C terminal on backbone)
  Cloning method: Gateway Cloning
  Sequencing primers: 5′ CMV forward; 3′ BGH reverse
Terms and licenses: Academic/Nonprofit Terms; Industry Terms: Not Available to Industry
How to cite: PTPRA_deltaD1-SHC was a gift from Markku Varjosalo (Addgene plasmid # 139615 ; http://n2t.net/addgene:139615 ; RRID:Addgene_139615)
